Addgene plasmid #39308: human EB1-GFP mutagenized to remove terminal 7 aa (QEEQEEY) (JB162))
Depositing lab: Tim Mitchison & Jennifer Tirnauer. Depositing organization: Harvard Medical School.
Backbone
  Vector backbone: pEGFP-N1
  Backbone manufacturer: Clontech
  Backbone size w/o insert (bp): 4700
  Total vector size (bp): 5504
  Vector type: Mammalian Expression
  Selectable markers: Neomycin (select with G418)
Growth in bacteria
  Bacterial resistance: Kanamycin, 50 μg/mL
  Growth temperature: 37°C
  Growth strain: DH5alpha
  Copy number: Unknown
Gene/Insert
  Gene/Insert name: EB1 (alt name: MAPRE1)
  Species: H. sapiens (human)
  Insert size (bp): 804
  Mutation: C-terminal 7 aa (QEEQEEY) removed
  Entrez Gene: MAPRE1 (a.k.a. EB1)
  Promoter: CMV
  Tag / fusion protein: EGFP (C terminal on backbone)
  Cloning method: Restriction Enzyme; 5′ cloning site Xho1 (not destroyed); 3′ cloning site BamH1 (not destroyed)
  Sequencing primers: 5′ CMV-F; 3′ EGFP-N
Terms and licenses: Academic/Nonprofit Terms; Industry Terms: Not Available to Industry
Depositor comments: Addgene's sequencing results indicate that the last 7aa of EB1 (QEEQEEY) were removed
How to cite: human EB1-GFP mutagenized to remove terminal 7 aa (QEEQEEY) (JB162)) was a gift from Tim Mitchison & Jennifer Tirnauer (Addgene plasmid # 39308 ; http://n2t.net/addgene:39308 ; RRID:Addgene_39308)
