[The description below was written by a language model from this plasmid's Addgene catalogue record.]
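Description:
Human EB1-GFP mutagenized to remove the terminal 7 aa (JB162) is a mammalian expression plasmid built on the Clontech pEGFP-N1 backbone. It carries the human EB1 coding sequence (MAPRE1, listed as an 804 bp insert) cloned between the XhoI and BamHI sites of the polylinker, both of which remain intact. This placement puts the gene upstream of, and in frame with, the backbone-encoded EGFP, so the protein is produced with EGFP fused to its C terminus. Transcription is driven by the CMV promoter, which gives strong constitutive expression in most mammalian cell lines. The plasmid is about 5.5 kb in total. It is propagated in E. coli under kanamycin selection, and its neomycin resistance marker allows G418 selection of stably transfected mammalian cells. The copy number is recorded as unknown, and no feature table is provided, so other backbone elements are not individually documented here.

The defining feature is a deletion of the last seven residues of EB1, the acidic tail that ends in a tyrosine. The repository's sequencing confirmed that these residues are absent. EB1 is a microtubule plus-end tracking protein, and its acidic C-terminal tail is generally understood to mediate interactions with partner proteins that contain CAP-Gly domains. The record does not state an intended application. A fluorescent tail-deletion mutant of this kind would typically be used for live-cell imaging alongside a full-length EB1-GFP, to test how the tail contributes to EB1 localisation, plus-end tracking or partner recruitment.
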