>Addgene plasmid #39308 | human EB1-GFP mutagenized to remove terminal 7 aa (QEEQEEY) (JB162)) | addgene partial sequence | sequence record 51268 | EGFP-N 5'-CGTCGCCGTCCAGCTCGACCAG-3'
CTCCTCGCCCTTGCTCACCATGGTGGCGACCGGTGGATCCCGTGGGCCCCCTTCATCAGGTATCACAAAG
CCTTCATCTGTGGCATACAGAATGTCTACAATCCTCTGCAATACAGGGTCGTTTTCCCCCTCGTTCTCCT
GGCAAATCAATTCAATGTTCCGTAGCTTTCCGAAGTAGAAATCCCTCTCTTTCTCCAAGTCTTCAACAGT
AAGTTTCAATACGTTGACCTGCTGCATCAACTCAGCTGCCTCGTCGTCTCCGTTGCCCACACCAGGGTTC
TTTCGCACCACACCAGGGCCAGCCTTAGGAGCCGCAGCGGTTCTCTGTGTTGAGATGGGCCTCTGGGGAG
CTGCACTGCTAGAAGTGAGAGGTTTCTTCGGTTTATTCAGAGCTGGAGCAACAAGGGAAGGAGCCACTGC
AGTTTCTTGACCTTG
[390 nt withheld, positions 436-825]
CTCGAGATCTGAGTCCGGTAGCGCTAGCGGATCTGACGGTTCACTAAACCAGCTCTGCTT
